Addgene plasmid #236405: pQCXIP-EGFP-ADRP-APEX2-V5
Purpose: Expresses a fluorescent lipid droplet-localized APEX2
Depositing lab: Jared Rutter. Depositing organization: University of Utah. Publication: A dual-purification system to isolate mitochondrial subpopulations. Cunningham CN, Van Vranken JG, Larios J, Heyden K, Gygi SP, Rutter J. J Cell Sci. 2025 Mar 13:jcs.263693. doi: 10.1242/jcs.263693. PubMed 40079232.
Backbone
  Vector backbone: pQCXIP
  Vector type: Mammalian Expression, Retroviral
  Selectable markers: Puromycin
Growth in bacteria
  Bacterial resistance: Ampicillin, 100 μg/mL
  Growth temperature: 30°C
  Growth strain: NEB Stable
  Copy number: Unknown
Gene/Insert
  Gene/Insert name: EGFP-ADRP-APEX2-V5
  Species: H. sapiens (human)
  Insert size (bp): 2865
  Tag / fusion protein: EGFP (N terminal on insert); APEX2 (C terminal on insert); V5 (C terminal on insert)
Resource information
  A portion of this plasmid was derived from a plasmid made by: ADRP/Perilipin-2 cloned from Addgene #87161
Terms and licenses: Academic/Nonprofit Terms; Industry Terms: Not Available to Industry
How to cite: pQCXIP-EGFP-ADRP-APEX2-V5 was a gift from Jared Rutter (Addgene plasmid # 236405 ; http://n2t.net/addgene:236405 ; RRID:Addgene_236405)
