[The description below was written by a language model from this plasmid's Addgene catalogue record and pLannotate feature annotations shown in this document.]
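Description:
pQCXIP-EGFP-ADRP-APEX2-V5 is a self-inactivating gammaretroviral (MoMLV-type) expression vector, about 9.9 kb, built on the pQCXIP backbone for stable gene delivery into mammalian cells. In bacteria it is maintained by a high-copy ColE1/pUC-type origin and selected with ampicillin through the bla gene. The viral portion begins with a hybrid 5' end in which a CMV enhancer/promoter is joined to a truncated LTR. This arrangement drives production of the genomic RNA in packaging cells. It is followed by a Ψ packaging signal with a truncated, start-codon-less gag segment that supports encapsidation. The 3' LTR carries a U3 deletion, so after reverse transcription and integration the LTRs are transcriptionally disabled and expression depends on internal promoters.

The payload, driven by an internal CMV immediate-early enhancer/promoter, is a single fusion open reading frame of roughly 2.9 kb. It consists of N-terminal EGFP, a short linker derived from a multiple cloning site, human ADRP (perilipin-2, PLIN2), and then the engineered soybean ascorbate peroxidase APEX2. The catalogue entry also lists a C-terminal V5 epitope, which the feature annotation does not call out separately. Perilipin-2 targets the fusion to lipid droplets, EGFP allows the localization to be visualized, and APEX2 provides peroxidase activity for proximity labelling or electron microscopy contrast.

Although the "IP" in the pQCXIP name conventionally denotes IRES-puromycin, the annotated sequence shows puromycin N-acetyltransferase downstream of a mouse PGK promoter and no IRES, so puromycin selection appears to come from a separate transcription unit. The stated purpose is to express a fluorescent, lipid droplet-localized APEX2, and the associated work concerns purification of organelle subpopulations.
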