Features (pLannotate 1.2.2; 24 found; start..end, strand, type, name):
      1..589     +  rep_origin     ori: high-copy-number ColE1/pMB1/pBR322/pUC origin of replication
    775..876     -  misc_feature   bom (fragment): basis of mobility region from pBR322
    890..1100    -  promoter       SV40 promoter: SV40 early promoter
   1156..1194    -  misc_feature   bom (fragment): basis of mobility region from pBR322
   1296..1336    -  CDS            rop (fragment): Rop protein, which maintains plasmids at low copy number; rop
   1405..1830    -  LTR            3' LTR (ΔU3): self-inactivating 3' long terminal repeat (LTR) from Moloney murine leukemia virus
   1872..1972    -  CDS            env (fragment): murine leukemia virus gPr80 envelope polyprotein precursor; env; proteolytically cleaved into gp70SU and p15TM subunits
   2005..2076    -  CDS            Mos (fragment): MOS_MOUSE - Experimental evidence at transcript level: Swiss-Prot protein existence level 2. From Mus musculus (Mouse).
   2089..2154    -  CDS            dmpM (fragment): DMPM_STRAD - Protein inferred from homology: Swiss-Prot protein existence level 3. From Streptomyces alboniger.
   2204..2803    -  CDS            PuroR: puromycin N-acetyltransferase; pac from Streptomyces alboniger; confers resistance to puromycin
   2824..3323    -  promoter       PGK promoter: mouse phosphoglycerate kinase 1 promoter
   3390..4136    -  CDS            APEX2: soybean ascorbate peroxidase, engineered to serve as a monomeric tag for electron microscopy and live-cell proteomics (Lam et al., 2015) more active than the original APEX due to the A134P mutation
   4161..5471    -  CDS            PLIN2: PLIN2_HUMAN - Also known as ADFP. Experimental evidence at protein level: Swiss-Prot protein existence level 1. May be involved in development and maintenance of adipose tissue. From Homo sapiens (Human).
   5472..5492    -  misc_feature   MCS (fragment): multiple cloning site
   5493..6209    -  CDS            EGFP: EGFP is a basic (constitutively fluorescent) green fluorescent protein published in 1996, derived from Aequorea victoria. It is reported to be a rapidly-maturing weak dimer with moderate acid sensitivity.
   6357..6560    -  promoter       CMV promoter: human cytomegalovirus (CMV) immediate early promoter
   6561..6864    -  enhancer       CMV enhancer: human cytomegalovirus immediate early enhancer
   6901..7317    -  CDS            gag (truncated): truncated Moloney murine leukemia virus (MMLV) gag gene lacking the start codon
   7384..7658    -  misc_feature   MESV Ψ (fragment): packaging signal of murine embryonic stem cell virus
   7780..7955    -  LTR            5' LTR (truncated): truncated long terminal repeat from Moloney murine sarcoma virus
   7956..8159    -  promoter       CMV promoter: human cytomegalovirus (CMV) immediate early promoter
   8160..8539    -  enhancer       CMV enhancer: human cytomegalovirus immediate early enhancer
   8725..8829    +  promoter       AmpR promoter: bla
   8830..9690    +  CDS            AmpR: β-lactamase; bla; confers resistance to ampicillin, carbenicillin, and related antibiotics
>Addgene plasmid #236405 | pQCXIP-EGFP-ADRP-APEX2-V5 | addgene full sequence | sequence record 469948 | Addgene NGS Result
TTGAGATCCTTTTTTTCTGCGCGTAATCTGCTGCTTGCAAACAAAAAAACCACCGCTACCAGCGGTGGTT
TGTTTGCCGGATCAAGAGCTACCAACTCTTTTTCCGAAGGTAACTGGCTTCAGCAGAGCGCAGATACCAA
ATACTGTCCTTCTAGTGTAGCCGTAGTTAGGCCACCACTTCAAGAACTCTGTAGCACCGCCTACATACCT
CGCTCTGCTAATCCTGTTACCAGTGGCTGCTGCCAGTGGCGATAAGTCGTGTCTTACCGGGTTGGACTCA
AGACGATAGTTACCGGATAAGGCGCAGCGGTCGGGCTGAACGGGGGGTTCGTGCACACAGCCCAGCTTGG
AGCGAACGACCTACACCGAACTGAGATACCTACAGCGTGAGCTATGAGAAAGCGCCACGCTTCCCGAAGG
GAGAAAGGCGGACAGGTATCCGGTAAGCGGCAGGGTCGGAACAGGAGAGCGCACGAGGGAGCTTCCAGGG
GGAAACGCCTGGTATCTTTATAGTCCTGTCGGGTTTCGCCACCTCTGACTTGAGCGTCGATTTTTGTGAT
GCTCGTCAGGGGGGCGGAGCCTATGGAAAAACGCCAGCAACGCGGCCTTTTTACGGTTCCTGGCCTTTTG
CTGGCCTTTTGCTCACATGTTCTTTCCTGCGTTATCCCCTGATTCTGTGGATAACCGTATTACCGCCTTT
GAGTGAGCTGATACCGCTCGCCGCAGCCGAACGACCGAGCGCAGCGAGTCAGTGAGCGAGGAAGCGGAAG
AGCGCCTGATGCGGTATTTTCTCCTTACGCATCTGTGCGGTATTTCACACCGCATATGGTGCACTCTCAG
TACAATCTGCTCTGATGCCGCATAGTTAAGCCAGTAAGCTTTTTGCAAAAGCCTAGGCCTCCAAAAAAGC
CTCCTCACTACTTCTGGAATAGCTCAGAGGCCGAGGCGGCCTCGGCCTCTGCATAAATAAAAAAAATTAG
TCAGCCATGGGGCGGAGAATGGGCGGAACTGGGCGGAGTTAGGGGCGGGATGGGCGGAGTTAGGGGCGGG
ACTATGGTTGCTGACTAATTGAGATGCATGCTTTGCATACTTCTGCCTGCTGGGGAGCCTGGGGACTTTC
CACACCCTAACTGACACACATTCCACAGCCGGATCTACACTCCGCTATCGCTACGTGACTGGGTCATGGC
TGCGCCCCGACACCCGCCAACACCCGCTGACGCGCCCTGACGGGCTTGTCTGCTCCCGGCATCCGCTTAC
AGACAAGCTGTGACCGTCTCCGGGAGCTGCATGTGTCAGAGGTTTTCACCGTCATCACCGAAACGCGCGA
GGCAGCCAGCTTACCTCCCGGTGGTGGGTCGGTGGTCCCTGGGCAGGGGTCTCCCGATCCCGGACGAGCC
CCCAAATGAAAGACCCCCGCTGACGGGTAGTCAATCACTCAGAGGAGACCCTCCCAAGGAACAGCGAGAC
CACAAGTCGGATGCAACTGCAAGAGGGTTTATTGGATACACGGGTACCCGGGCGACTCAGTCAATCGGAG
GACTGGCGCCCCGAGTGAGGGGTTGTGGGCTCTTTTATTGAGCTCGGGGAGCAGAAGCGCGCGAACAGAA
GCGAGAAGCGAACTGATTGGTTAGTTCAAATAAGGCACAGGGTCATTTCAGGTCCTTGGGGCACCCTGGA
AACATCTGATGGTTCTCTAGGGTCGACCCTGTTCCATCTGTTCCTGACCTTGATCTGAACTTCTCTATTC
TCAGTTATGTATTTTTCCATGCCTTGCAAAATGGCGTTACTTAAGCTAGCTTGCCAAACCTACAGGTGGG
GTCTTTCATTCCCCCCTTTTTCTGGAGACTAAATAAAATCTTTTATTTTATCTATGGCTCGTACTCTATA
GGCTTCAGCTGGTGATATTGTTGAGTCAAAACTAGAGCCTGGACCACTGATATCCTGTCTTTAACAAATT
GGACTAATCGATAAGCTTATCTCTACACTGGCTCGATGGAGTCAGCCTAGTGTCCCTCGGAAAGCCTTGA
GGTCCCTTTGGAGCAGTTCTGCACTCGGCCTCTGCAGCGCTGCAGCCCTCGACTAGAGTCGGTGGGCCTC
GGGGGCGGGTGCGGGGTCGGCGGGGCCGCCCCGGGTGGCTTCGGTCGGAGCCATGGGGTCGTGCGCTCCT
TTCGGTCGGGCGCTGCGGGTCGTGGGGCGGGCGTCAGGCACCGGGCTTGCGGGTCATGCACCAGGTGCGC
GGTCCTTCGGGCACCTCGACGTCGGCGGTGACGGTGAAGCCGAGCCGCTCGTAGAAGGGGAGGTTGCGGG
GCGCGGAGGTCTCCAGGAAGGCGGGCACCCCGGCGCGCTCGGCCGCCTCCACTCCGGGGAGCACGACGGC
GCTGCCCAGACCCTTGCCCTGGTGGTCGGGCGAGACGCCGACGGTGGCCAGGAACCACGCGGGCTCCTTG
GGCCGGTGCGGCGCCAGGAGGCCTTCCATCTGTTGCTGCGCGGCCAGCCGGGAACCGCTCAACTCGGCCA
TGCGCGGGCCGATCTCGGCGAACACCGCCCCCGCTTCGACGCTCTCCGGCGTGGTCCAGACCGCCACCGC
GGCGCCGTCGTCCGCGACCCACACCTTGCCGATGTCGAGCCCGACGCGCGTGAGGAAGAGTTCTTGCAGC
TCGGTGACCCGCTCGATGTGGCGGTCCGGGTCGACGGTGTGGCGCGTGGCGGGGTAGTCGGCGAACGCGG
CGGCGAGGGTGCGTACGGCCCTGGGGACGTCGTCGCGGGTGGCGAGGCGCACCGTGGGCTTGTACTCGGT
CATGGTAAGCTTGGGCTGCAGGTCGAAAGGCCCGGAGATGAGGAAGAGGAGAACAGCGCGGCAGACGTGC
GCTTTTGAAGCGTGCAGAATGCCGGGCCTCCGGAGGACCTTCGGGCGCCCGCCCCGCCCCTGAGCCCGCC
CCTGAGCCCGCCCCCGGACCCACCCCTTCCCAGCCTCTGAGCCCAGAAAGCGAAGGAGCAAAGCTGCTAT
TGGCCGCTGCCCCAAAGGCCTACCCGCTTCCATTGCTCAGCGGTGCTGTCCATCTGCACGAGACTAGTGA
GACGTGCTACTTCCATTTGTCACGTCCTGCACGACGCGAGCTGCGGGGCGGGGGGGAACTTCCTGACTAG
GGGAGGAGTAGAAGGTGGCGCGAAGGGGCCACCAAAGAACGGAGTCGCTTGGCGCCTAACGCTGGATGTG
GAATGTGTGCGAGGCCAGAGGCCACTTGTGTAGCGCCAAGTGCCCAGCGGGGCTGCTAAAGCGCATGCTC
CAGACTGCCTTGGGAAAAGCGCCTCCCCTACCCGGTTCACGGGTTTGTTTAAACTCAGGTGCTGTCCAGG
CCCAGCAGGGGGTTGGGGATGGGCTTGCCGGCATCAGCAAACCCAAGCTCGGAAAGCTTTTGGTGAGCCT
CAGCGTAATCAGCAAAGAAGGCATCTTCGTCCGCTGCATATTTGTCAACGAGAGGGCGGAATACAGGGTC
AGACAAAAGAGCCTTGTCAGAAGGTAGCTGAAGGAGACCTTCCTTCTCACCACTCAACAACTCCGTGAAG
TATGAGTTGTCGAAAATAAGAGGATTAGAGGTCCAGGGACCCTCAAATCCAGAACGCTCCTTGTGTGCAG
CTCCAATAGTGTGACCCCCAGATAGAGCAACGATATCTTGGTCAGTAAGCCCCATAGCTTTGCCAAACAC
ATCTCTCAAATGGTCAGAACCCTTAGTGGGATCGGGCAAGCGACCCTCTGGTGGTGGCTCAGGCTTGTCC
TCTCTTCCAGGGTGGAATGGAACCTTAGGTCCACCCGTGACCTCAACGGCAACAACGCCAGCCAACTGGT
AGAAATCGGCGTAGCTCAAAATAGGGAACTCCGCCTTGAGTGGCTCCAAAAGCCTAACAGCGATGTCAAG
ACCGTTGTTAGCGCTGTGAGCCAGTTCGGCAGGGTGCTTGATGGTTCCGAAGGGTCCACCGGTCTTCGTG
CCCTTGTCAAAGGTTCCAGCAGAGTGGAATGCCAAACGGAGCATTAGAGGAGCGCATCTCTTCTCAGCGA
TGAAGCCTCTGAGCTTCTTCTTCGCCTTCTCAACGGCGTCCTGGTAATCAGCACTCACAGTTGGGTAAGA
CTTTCCAATCCGGAGACGCTCGAGGGGGTAATGAGTTTTATGCTCAGATCGCTGGGTCTCCTGGCTGCTC
TTGTCCATCTCTGCACCTTGGTCCTGAGCATTCTGAGACTCAGTCAGCTGAGGATAAAAGGGACCTACCA
GCCAGTTGAGGGGCGTGTTGTTAACAAGATAATCCATCACGTCATCTAAAGATTCCTTCATTTTCTGCAG
CTGCCCCTTGCTAGAAGTGAGGAGGCTGTCAGACACTTCTTTAAAGGAGGCAGCATTGCGGAACACTGAG
TAGATGTCGCCTGCCATCACCCCCATGTGCTTGGCTTGATCTTGGATGTTCTGTGGTACACCTTGGATGT
TGGACAGGAGGGTGTGGCACGTGGTCTGGAGCTGCTGAGTCAGGTTGCGGGCAATTGCAAGAGTACGTGA
CTCAATGTGCTCAGCACAGTGGGACTCATCAGTATCATCATATCCAATGCTCCTTTTCCACTCTACCCAT
GAGAGGTAGAGCTTATCCTGAGCATCCTGAATTTTCTGATTGGCACTATACACATTCTTCCTGGCAAATT
CAATCAGGTGAACAGTAGAATGGAGCTGAGAAATGGTCTGTTGGCTTTTTTGCTTAGCTTCTTTAACCCT
GCTGAGAGCCTGCTGGTAGGCACGGGAGTGAAGCTTGGTAGACAGGGATCCCAGTCTAACATAATAACTT
GGCTTCTGAACCAGATCAAATCCTTCAACTTTTTTTGCTTCTTTTTCTAGTTCTTCCTCAGTGAGAGGGA
GGTACTGTTCTACCAACAGCTCTGATTTGGTGAGTGCATTTTCTACGCCACTGCTCACGAGCTGCATCAT
CCGACTCCCCAAGACTGTGTTAATGCTGCCACTGACCACAGACTTGGTCTTCTCCACACTGCCAGTCACT
GCCCCTTTGGTCTTGTCCATCACCCCTGTGATCGTGCTGGCCACAGAATCCTTGGCCCCAGTCACAGTAG
TCGTCACAGCATCTTTTGCCCCAGTCACAGCGCCTTTGGCATTGGCAACAATCTGAGTTGATGGCTGATT
CAGAATAGGCAGTCTCTCCTCAATCCTGTCTAGCCCCTTACAGGCATAGGTATTGGCAACTGCAATTTGC
GGCTCTAGCTTCTGGATGATGGGCAGAGCACTGGTCATGGCCACGGAGGTGATGGTCTTCACACCGTTCT
CTGCCATCTCACACACAGACTTCAGGTAGGGATACTGGTCCTTTGTACTGAGATAGGCTGAGGACATGAG
GTCATACGTGGAGCTCACCAAGGGCAGGTTGACCACCCGAGTCACCACACTCGGTTGTGGATCAACTGCA
ACGGATGCCATAGCTCGAGATCTGAGTCCGGACTTGTACAGCTCGTCCATGCCGAGAGTGATCCCGGCGG
CGGTCACGAACTCCAGCAGGACCATGTGATCGCGCTTCTCGTTGGGGTCTTTGCTCAGGGCGGACTGGGT
GCTCAGGTAGTGGTTGTCGGGCAGCAGCACGGGGCCGTCGCCGATGGGGGTGTTCTGCTGGTAGTGGTCG
GCGAGCTGCACGCTGCCGTCCTCGATGTTGTGGCGGATCTTGAAGTTCACCTTGATGCCGTTCTTCTGCT
TGTCGGCCATGATATAGACGTTGTGGCTGTTGTAGTTGTACTCCAGCTTGTGCCCCAGGATGTTGCCGTC
CTCCTTGAAGTCGATGCCCTTCAGCTCGATGCGGTTCACCAGGGTGTCGCCCTCGAACTTCACCTCGGCG
CGGGTCTTGTAGTTGCCGTCGTCCTTGAAGAAGATGGTGCGCTCCTGGACGTAGCCTTCGGGCATGGCGG
ACTTGAAGAAGTCGTGCTGCTTCATGTGGTCGGGGTAGCGGCTGAAGCACTGCACGCCGTAGGTCAGGGT
GGTCACGAGGGTGGGCCAGGGCACGGGCAGCTTGCCGGTGGTGCAGATGAACTTCAGGGTCAGCTTGCCG
TAGGTGGCATCGCCCTCGCCCTCGCCGGACACGCTGAACTTGTGGCCGTTTACGTCGCCGTCCAGCTCGA
CCAGGATGGGCACCACCCCGGTGAACAGCTCCTCGCCCTTGCTCACCATGGTGGCGACGCGGCCGCGGAT
CAATTCCTGCAGGTCCGTTCCAATGCACCGTTCCCGGCCGCGGAGGCTGGATCGGTCCCGGTGTCTTCTA
TGGAGGTCAAAACAGCGTGGATGGCGTCTCCAGGCGATCTGACGGTTCACTAAACGAGCTCTGCTTATAT
AGACCTCCCACCGTACACGCCTACCGCCCATTTGCGTCAATGGGGCGGAGTTGTTACGACATTTTGGAAA
GTCCCGTTGATTTTGGTGCCAAAACAAACTCCCATTGACGTCAATGGGGTGGAGACTTGGAAATCCCCGT
GAGTCAAACCGCTATCCACGCCCATTGATGTACTGCCAAAACCGCATCACCATGGTAATAGCGATGACTA
ATACGTAGATGTACTGCCAAGTAGGAAAGTCCCATAAGGTCATGTACTGGGCATAATGCCAGGCGGGCCA
TTTACCGTCATTGACGTCAATAGGGGGCGTACTTGGCATATGATACACTTGATGTACTGCCAAGTGGGCA
GTTTACCGTAAATACTCCACCCATTGACGTCAATGGAAAGTCCCTATTGGCGTTACTATGGGAACATACG
TCATTATTGACGTCAATGGGCGGGGGTCGTTGGGCGGTCAGCCAGGCGGGCCATTTACCGTAAGTTATGT
AACGGACTCTAGAGGATCGATCCCCCAGATCTTCAATTCCGGCGCCTAGAGAAGGAGTGAGGGCTGGATA
AAGGGAGGATCGAGGCGGGGTCGAACGAGGAGGTTCAAGGGGGAGAGACGGGGCGGATGGAGGAAGAGGA
GGCGGAGGCTTAGGGTGTACAAAGGGCTTGACCCAGGGAGGGGGGTCAAAAGCCAAGGCTTCCCAGGTCA
CGATGTAGGGGACCTGGTCTGGGTGTCCATGCGGGCCAGGTGAAAAGACCTTGATCTTAACCTGGGTGAT
GAGGTCTCGGTTAAAGGTGCCGTCTCGCGGCCATCCGACGTTAAAGGTTGGCCATTCTGCAGAGCAGAAG
GTAACCCAACGTCTCTTCTTGACATCTACCGACTGGTTGTGAGCGATCCGCTCGACATCTTTCCAGTGAC
CTAAGGTCAAACTTAAGGGAGTGGTAACAGTCTGGCCCTAATTTTCAGACAAATACAGAAACACAGTCAG
ACAGAGACAACACAGAACGATGCTGCAGCGCTGCAGCAGACAAGACGCGCGGCTTCGGTTCCAAACCGAA
AGCAAAAATTCAGACGGAGGCGGGAACTGTTTTAGGTTCTCGTCTCCTACCAGAACCACATATCCTGACG
GGGTCGGATTCCACATCGACTCCCTTCCTCAGGTCGGGCCACAAAAACGGCCCCCAAAGTCCCTGGGACG
TCTCCCAGGGTTGCGGCCGGGTGTTCAGAACTCGTCAGTTCCACCACGGGTCCGCCAGATACAGAGCTAG
TTAGCTAACTAGTACAGACGCAGGCGCATAACATCAAACATAGACACTAGACAATCGGACAGACACAGAT
AAGTTGCTGGCCAGCTTACCTCCCGGTGGTGGGTCGGTGGTCCCTGGGCAGGGGTCTCCAAATCCCGGAC
GAGCCCCCAAATGAAAGACCCCCGTCGTGGGTAGTCAATCACTCAGAGGAGACCCTCCCAAGGAACAGCG
AGACCACGATTCGGATGCAAACAGCAAGAGGCTTTATTGGGAATACGGGTACCCGGGCGACGCAGTCTAT
CGGAAGACTGGCGCGCCGAGTGAGGGGTTGTGGGCTCTTTTATTGAGCTCTGCTTATATAGACCTCCCAC
CGTACACGCCTACCGCCCATTTGCGTCAATGGGGCGGAGTTGTTACGACATTTTGGAAAGTCCCGTTGAT
TTTGGTGCCAAAACAAACTCCCATTGACGTCAATGGGGTGGAGACTTGGAAATCCCCGTGAGTCAAACCG
CTATCCACGCCCATTGATGTACTGCCAAAACCGCATCACCATGGTAATAGCGATGACTAATACGTAGATG
TACTGCCAAGTAGGAAAGTCCCATAAGGTCATGTACTGGGCATAATGCCAGGCGGGCCATTTACCGTCAT
TGACGTCAATAGGGGGCGTACTTGGCATATGATACACTTGATGTACTGCCAAGTGGGCAGTTTACCGTAA
ATACTCCACCCATTGACGTCAATGGAAAGTCCCTATTGGCGTTACTATGGGAACATACGTCATTATTGAC
GTCAATGGGCGGGGGTCGTTGGGCGGTCAGCCAGGCGGGCCATTTACCGTAAGTTATGTAACGCGGAACT
CCATATATGGGCTATGAACTAATGACCCCGTAATTGATTACTATTAATAACTAGTCAATAATCAATGTCA
ACATGGCGGTAATGTTGGACATGAGCCAATATAAATGTACATATTATGATATGGATACAACGTATGCAAT
GGCCAAGCTAATTCTTGAAGACGAAAGGGCCTCGTGATACGCCTATTTTTATAGGTTAATGTCATGATAA
TAATGGTTTCTTAGACGTCAGGTGGCACTTTTCGGGGAAATGTGCGCGGAACCCCTATTTGTTTATTTTT
CTAAATACATTCAAATATGTATCCGCTCATGAGACAATAACCCTGATAAATGCTTCAATAATATTGAAAA
AGGAAGAGTATGAGTATTCAACATTTCCGTGTCGCCCTTATTCCCTTTTTTGCGGCATTTTGCCTTCCTG
TTTTTGCTCACCCAGAAACGCTGGTGAAAGTAAAAGATGCTGAAGATCAGTTGGGTGCACGAGTGGGTTA
CATCGAACTGGATCTCAACAGCGGTAAGATCCTTGAGAGTTTTCGCCCCGAAGAACGTTTTCCAATGATG
AGCACTTTTAAAGTTCTGCTATGTGGCGCGGTATTATCCCGTGTTGACGCCGGGCAAGAGCAACTCGGTC
GCCGCATACACTATTCTCAGAATGACTTGGTTGAGTACTCACCAGTCACAGAAAAGCATCTTACGGATGG
CATGACAGTAAGAGAATTATGCAGTGCTGCCATAACCATGAGTGATAACACTGCGGCCAACTTACTTCTG
ACAACGATCGGAGGACCGAAGGAGCTAACCGCTTTTTTGCACAACATGGGGGATCATGTAACTCGCCTTG
ATCGTTGGGAACCGGAGCTGAATGAAGCCATACCAAACGACGAGCGTGACACCACGATGCCTGCAGCAAT
GGCAACAACGTTGCGCAAACTATTAACTGGCGAACTACTTACTCTAGCTTCCCGGCAACAATTAATAGAC
TGGATGGAGGCGGATAAAGTTGCAGGACCACTTCTGCGCTCGGCCCTTCCGGCTGGCTGGTTTATTGCTG
ATAAATCTGGAGCCGGTGAGCGTGGGTCTCGCGGTATCATTGCAGCACTGGGGCCAGATGGTAAGCCCTC
CCGTATCGTAGTTATCTACACGACGGGGAGTCAGGCAACTATGGATGAACGAAATAGACAGATCGCTGAG
ATAGGTGCCTCACTGATTAAGCATTGGTAACTGTCAGACCAAGTTTACTCATATATACTTTAGATTGATT
TAAAACTTCATTTTTAATTTAAAAGGATCTAGGTGAAGATCCTTTTTGATAATCTCATGACCAAAATCCC
TTAACGTGAGTTTTCGTTCCACTGAGCGTCAGACCCCGTAGAAAAGATCAAAGGATCTTC
